>Addgene plasmid #131805 | pBW004 | addgene full sequence | sequence record 257773 | Addgene NGS Result
GGGGAAACGCCTGGTATCTTTATAGTCCTGTCGGGTTTCGCCACCACTGATTTGAGCGTCAGATTTCGTG
ATGCTTGTCAGGGGGGCGGAGCCTATGGAAAAACGGCTTTGCCGCGGCCCTCTCACTTCCCTGTTAAGTA
TCTTCCTGGCATCTTCCAGGAAATCTCCGCCCCGTTCGTAAGCCATTTCCGCTCGCCGCAGTCGAACGAC
CGAGCGTAGCGAGTCAGTGAGCGAGGAAGCGGAATATATCCCCTAGGTGGAGTCTGGCCTCAAATACAAA
GTCTGCAAAGTCTCGAAATATTAAACCAGAGAATAAATAATTAAACGCCAAAATATTTCTAGCAAAAACC
CCAGTTATTAAACCGCCTAAGTCCCCCAGGAAAGGGGGATATAACAGTATAGATTTTGTCAGCCTTCAGC
TTGGCTTTACCGTCAGAGTTGACAATTAATCATCCGGCTCGTATAATGTGTGGAGGGCCCAAGTTCACTT
AAAAAGGAGATCAACAATGAAAGCAATTTTCGTACTGAAACATCTTAATCATGCAATGGAGGCTTTCTAA
TGGCGAAGAAGGATGCTTCTGAAGTTAAGCGAAGCAAGGTTGAGATAATCAAGGAAAAGAGCAACTTCCT
CCGGTACCCTTTGAACGAGGAGTTGGTCTCAGAGGCCCCAAATATCAACGAGAGTGCTGTTCAGCTGATC
AAGTTTCATGGAAGCTACCAGCAAACTGACCGAGATGTCCGTGGGCAGAAGAATTACTCGTTTATGCTCC
GGACAAAGAACCCTTGTGGGAAAGTTCCAAACCAACTTTATTTAGCTATGGATACACTAGCCGATGAGTT
TGGCATCGGAACACTCCGCCTGACGACCAGGCAGACATTCCAGTTGCACGGTGTTCTTAAGAAGAACTTG
AAGACTGTTCTAAGCACTGTCATAAAGAATATGGGCTCAACATTGGGTGCTTGTGGCGATCTCAACAGGA
ATGTACTTGCTCCTGCAGCGCCTTATGTCAAAAAAGATATCCTTTTTGCTCAACAAACAGCAGAGAACAT
TGCAGCACTTCTTACACCACAGTCCGGGGCTTATTATGACCTGTGGGTGGATGGCGAGAAGATAATGTCA
GCTGAAGAGCCTCCTGAGGTGACAAAAGCCCGCAATGACAACTCGCATGGAACGAACTTCCCTGACTCTC
CGGAACCAATCTATGGCACCCAGTATCTACCAAGGAAGTTCAAGGTTGCGGTTACCGCGGCTGGTGATAA
CTCTGTTGATATTCTGACCAATGACATCGGTGTTGTTGTTGTTTCAGATGATGCAGGAGAACCTATTGGC
TTTAACATCTATGTTGGTGGTGGCATGGGAAGGACACACCGAGTGGAAACTACATTCCCTCGGCTGGCTG
ATCCATTGGGTTATGTTCCAAAAGAAGATATATTATATGCTATAAAGGCCATTGTCGTCACACAGAGGGA
AAATGGAAGAAGGGATGACCGCAAGTATAGTAGGATGAAGTATATGATTGACCGTTGGGGAATAGATAGG
TTTCGGGCTGAAGTTGAAAAATATTACGGGAAGAAGTTTGAAAGTTTCCGACCATTGCCAGAGTGGCAGT
TTAACAGCTACCTTGGCTGGCAAGAACAGGGTGATGGGAAATTATTCTATGGAGTGCATGTTGATAATGG
TCGTGTTGGTGGGCAAGCAAAGAAAACTCTACGAGAGATAATTGAGAAGTATAATTTGGATGTTAGTATT
ACCCCAAACCAAAATCTTATTTTATGTGGGATTGATCAAGCATGGAGAGAACCCATAACTACAGCTCTTG
CACAAGCTGGCCTGCTGGAACCGAAGGATGTCGACCCCTTGAATTTAACTGCCATGGCATGCCCTGCCTT
GCCACTGTGCCCTTTGGCACAAACAGAAGCTGAACGGGGGATCTTACCCATTCTTAAACGAATTAGAGCA
GTCTTCAATAAGGTTGGTATCAAGGATTCGGAGTCTGTGGTTGTGAGGATAACTGGATGCCCTAATGGAT
GCGCTAGACCATATATGGCAGAGCTTGGTTTCGTTGGTGATGGCCCAAAAAGTTACCAGATCTGGCTGGG
TGGAACACCAAACCAGAGTACGCTAGCAGAATCATTTATGGACAAGGTGAAGCTTGATGACATCGAGAAG
GTTTTGGAGCCTCTCTTTACCTATTGGAATGGCACACGCCAGGAAGGCGAATCTTTTGGAAGCTTCACAA
ACCGAACAGGATTCGACAAATTGAAAGAGGTAGTGAATAAGTGGGCAGAGTCACCGTCAGCCGCATGATA
CTAGTAGCGGCCGCTGCAGGCATGCCTCGAGATGCATGGCGCCTAACCTAAACTGACAGGCATCAAATTA
AGCAGAAGGCCATCCTGACGGATGGCCTTTTTGCGTTTCGAACAATTGAATTGACAATTAATCATCCGGC
TCGTATAATGTGTGGAGGGCCCAAGTTCACTTAAAAAGGAGATCAACAATGAAAGCAATTTTCGTACTGA
AACATCTTAATCATGCAATGGAGGCTTTCTAATGGGCAGTGTTCAACAGGCTTCTAGGTCAAAAGTATCC
GTCGCACCATTGCATTTAGAAAGTGCCAAGGAGCCTCCACTAAATACTTATAAACCTAAGGAACCATTTA
CAGCTACCATTGTGAGCGTTGAGTCTCTTGTAGGTCCTAAAGCACCAGGAGAAACTTGTCACATAGTCAT
CGATCATGGCGGTAACGTGCCTTACTGGGAAGGACAATCATATGGCGTTATTCCACCTGGTGAGAATCCA
AAGAAACCTGGTGCCCCACAGAACGTAAGGTTGTACTCCATAGCTAGTACAAGATATGGAGACAATTTCG
ATGGCAGGACCGGTAGCTTATGCGTCAGAAGAGCAGTTTACTATGACCCTGAAACTGGAAAGGAAGATCC
ATCTAAAAACGGTGTGTGTTCAAATTTTCTATGCAACTCCAAGCCAGGTGACAAAATCCAACTTACAGGT
CCTAGTGGAAAGATTATGTTGTTACCAGAGGAAGATCCTAATGCAACCCACATAATGATCGCTACTGGTA
CAGGCGTTGCACCATTCAGGGGTTACTTGAGAAGAATGTTTATGGAAGATGTACCTAACTATAGGTTCGG
AGGTTTAGCTTGGCTATTTCTTGGCGTCGCCAATTCTGACAGCTTGTTATACGATGAGGAGTTCACCTCA
TATCTAAAACAATACCCAGACAATTTTAGATATGATAAGGCATTGTCCAGGGAGCAGAAAAACAGAAGTG
GAGGTAAAATGTACGTGCAAGATAAGATTGAAGAATATTCTGACGAGATTTTCAAATTACTTGATGGCGG
TGCTCATATATACTTTTGTGGATTGAAGGGTATGATGCCTGGCATCCAAGACACTTTAAAAAAGGTTGCC
GAAAGAAGGGGTGAATCATGGGATCAGAAACTAGCACAACTTAAGAAAAATAAGCAGTGGCACGTAGAGG
TCTATTAACCAGGCATCAAATAAAACGAAAGGCTCAGTCGAAAGACTGGGCCTTTCGTTTTATCTGTTGT
TTGTCGGTGAACGCTCTCTACTAGAGTCACACTGGCTCACCTTCGGGTGGGCCTTTCTGCGTTTATAGGT
ACCAGCAAGCGAACCGGAATTGCCAGCTGGGGCGCCCTCTGGTAAGGTTGGGAAGCCCTGCAAAGTAAAC
TGGATGGCTTTCTTGCCGCCAAGGATCTGATGGCGCAGGGGATCAAGATCTGATCAAGAGACAGGATGAG
GATCGTTTCGTATGAGGGAAGCGGTGATCGCCGAAGTATCGACTCAACTATCAGAGGTAGTTGGCGTCAT
CGAGCGCCATCTCGAACCGACGTTGCTGGCCGTACATTTGTACGGCTCCGCAGTGGATGGCGGCCTGAAG
CCACACAGTGATATTGATTTGCTGGTTACGGTGACCGTAAGGCTTGATGAAACAACGCGGCGAGCTTTGA
TCAACGACCTTTTGGAAACTTCGGCTTCCCCTGGAGAGAGCGAGATTCTCCGCGCTGTAGAAGTCACCAT
TGTTGTGCACGACGACATCATTCCGTGGCGTTATCCAGCTAAGCGCGAACTGCAATTTGGAGAATGGCAG
CGCAATGACATTCTTGCAGGTATCTTCGAGCCAGCCACGATCGACATTGATCTGGCTATCTTGCTGACAA
AAGCAAGAGAACATAGCGTTGCCTTGGTAGGTCCAGCGGCGGAGGAACTCTTTGATCCGGTTCCTGAACA
GGATCTATTTGAGGCGCTAAATGAAACCTTAACGCTATGGAACTCGCCGCCCGACTGGGCTGGCGATGAG
CGAAATGTAGTGCTTACGTTGTCCCGCATTTGGTACAGCGCAGTAACCGGCAAAATCGCGCCGAAGGATG
TCGCTGCCGACTGGGCAATGGAGCGCCTGCCGGCCCAGTATCAGCCCGTCATACTTGAAGCTAGACAGGC
TTATCTTGGACAAGAAGAAGATCGCTTGGCCTCGCGCGCAGATCAGTTGGAAGAATTTGTCCACTACGTG
AAAGGCGAGATCACCAAGGTAGTCGGCAAATAAGAGCTCGCTTGGACTCCTGTTGATAGATCCAGTAATG
ACCTCAGAACTCCATCTGGATTTGTTCAGAACGCTCGGTTGCCGCCGGGCGTTTTTTATTGGTGAGAATC
CAAGCACTAGTAACAACTTATATCGTATGGGGCTGACTTCAGGTGCTACATTTGAAGAGATAAATTGCAC
TGAAATCTAGTAATATTTTATCTGATTAATAAGATGATCTTCTTGAGATCGTTTTGGTCTGCGCGTAATC
TCTTGCTCTGAAAACGAAAAAACCGCCTTGCAGGGCGGTTTTTCGAAGGTTCTCTGAGCTACCAACTCTT
TGAACCGAGGTAACTGGCTTGGAGGAGCGCAGTCACCAAAACTTGTCCTTTCAGTTTAGCCTTAACCGGC
GCATGACTTCAAGACTAACTCCTCTAAATCAATTACCAGTGGCTGCTGCCAGTGGTGCTTTTGCATGTCT
TTCCGGGTTGGACTCAAGACGATAGTTACCGGATAAGGCGCAGCGGTCGGACTGAACGGGGGGTTCGTGC
ATACAGTCCAGCTTGGAGCGAACTGCCTACCCGGAACTGAGTGTCAGGCGTGGAATGAGACAAACGCGGC
CATAACAGCGGAATGACACCGGTAAACCGAAAGGCAGGAACAGGAGAGCGCACGAGGGAGCCGCCAG
Features (pLannotate 1.2.2; 13 found; start..end, strand, type, name):
    189..244     +  rep_origin     RSF ori (fragment): Plasmids containing the RSF 1030 origin of replication can be propagated in E. coli cells that contain additional plasmids with compatible origins.
    439..468     +  promoter       trc promoter: strong E. coli promoter; hybrid between the trp and lac UV5 promoters
    563..2305    +  CDS            SIR (fragment): SIR_MAIZE - Experimental evidence at protein level: Swiss-Prot protein existence level 1. DNA-binding protein that binds to both double-stranded and single-stranded DNA without significant sequence specificity to reversibly repress the transcriptional activity of chloroplast nucleoids by promoting DNA compaction and possibly regulate DNA replication. From Zea mays (Maize).
   2309..2329    +  misc_feature   BioBrick suffix: universal suffix for all parts
   2384..2411    +  terminator     rrnB T2 terminator: transcription terminator T2 from the E. coli rrnB gene
   2431..2460    +  promoter       trc promoter: strong E. coli promoter; hybrid between the trp and lac UV5 promoters
   2558..3505    +  CDS            FENRO_ORYSJ (fragment): Experimental evidence at protein level: Swiss-Prot protein existence level 1. May play a key role in regulating the relative amounts of cyclic and non-cyclic electron flow to meet the demands of the plant for ATP and reducing power. Is involved in nitrate assimilation. From Oryza sativa subsp. japonica (Rice).
   3517..3588    +  terminator     rrnB T1 terminator: transcription terminator T1 from the E. coli rrnB gene
   3604..3631    +  terminator     T7Te terminator: phage T7 early transcription terminator
   3644..3760    +  CDS            tnpA (fragment): TN5P_ECOLX - Also known as tnp. Experimental evidence at protein level: Swiss-Prot protein existence level 1. Mediates transposition of transposon Tn5 by a 'cut and paste' mechanism. First, the monomeric transposase binds the 19 bp inverted DNA repeats flanking the transposon. Then, dimerization of the DNA- bound transposase creates a synaptic DNA complex. After nicking of the first DNA strand, excision of the transposon proceeds through a series of intermediates. The transposase then mediates the insertion of the transposon at a new site by strand transfer. The activity of the wild- type tran
   3792..4583    +  CDS            SmR: aminoglycoside adenylyltransferase (Murphy, 1985); aadA; confers resistance to spectinomycin and streptomycin
   4595..4689    +  terminator     lambda t0 terminator: transcription terminator from phage lambda
   4803..101     +  rep_origin     p15A ori (across the origin): Plasmids containing the medium-copy-number p15A origin of replication can be propagated in E. coli cells that contain a second plasmid with the ColE1 origin.
