[The description below was written by a language model from this plasmid's Addgene catalogue record and pLannotate feature annotations shown in this document.]
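Description:
pBW004 is a 5,247 bp bacterial expression plasmid for synthetic biology work in E. coli. It is built on a p15A replicon and selected with streptomycin through the aadA (SmR) aminoglycoside adenylyltransferase gene, which also confers spectinomycin resistance and is followed by a lambda t0 terminator. The catalogue entry lists the plasmid as high copy, whereas p15A is generally regarded as a medium-copy origin; its main practical property is compatibility with ColE1-type plasmids, so it can be co-maintained with a second construct. The short RSF ori and Tn5 transposase matches in the feature table are only fragments and are probably leftover backbone sequence rather than functional elements.

The payload consists of two separate transcription units on the same strand. In the first, a short promoter annotated as trc-like precedes the Zea mays sulfite reductase (SIR) coding sequence, followed by a BioBrick suffix scar and the rrnB T2 terminator. In the second, another such promoter precedes a ferredoxin-NADP reductase (FNR) gene terminated by rrnB T1 and T7Te. The automated annotation matched the FNR gene to a rice homologue, but the depositor states it is the maize gene. According to the record, both enzymes are expressed constitutively, and translation of FNR is directed by a bicistronic design element (BCD13). pBW004 differs from a related vector in that a short insertion between BCD13 and the FNR gene has been deleted.

FNR and SIR act as the electron donor and acceptor partners of a ferredoxin. Given the associated publication on chemical-dependent protein switches controlling intracellular electron transfer, the plasmid likely supplies these partner proteins so that a ferredoxin expressed from a compatible plasmid can be tested, although the record does not describe the assay.
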