Addgene plasmid #131805: pBW004
Purpose: Vector constitutively expressing Zea mays FNR and Z. mays SIR with an insertion following BCD13 and preceeding the zmFNR gene deleted 'GGAGAGCATTAGGTCTCG'
Depositing lab: Jonathan Silberg. Depositing organization: Rice University. Publication: Combinatorial design of chemical-dependent protein switches for controlling intracellular electron transfer. Wu B, Atkinson JT, Kahanda D, Bennett GN, Silberg JJ. bioRxiv May 23, 2019 10.1101/645978v1.
Backbone
  Vector backbone: P15a
  Total vector size (bp): 5247
  Vector type: Synthetic Biology
Growth in bacteria
  Bacterial resistance: Streptomycin, 50 μg/mL
  Growth temperature: 37°C
  Growth strain: DH5alpha
  Copy number: High Copy
Gene/Insert
  Gene/Insert name: Zea mays FNR and Z. mays SIR
  Species: Synthetic
Terms and licenses: Academic/Nonprofit Terms; Industry Terms: Not Available to Industry
Depositor comments: For detailed annotations see the GenBank file under Resource Information/Supplemental Documents. Please visit https://www.biorxiv.org/content/10.1101/645978v1 for BioRxiv preprint
How to cite: pBW004 was a gift from Jonathan Silberg (Addgene plasmid # 131805 ; http://n2t.net/addgene:131805 ; RRID:Addgene_131805)
